Addgene plasmid #217418: LEGO-pDHS-AP1x6-DUSP5
Purpose: Luciferase expression vector with 6 AP-1 sites and the full length DUSP5 promoter, and a chromatin priming element. Alias: LEGO-DUSP5p-AP-1x6
Depositing lab: Peter Cockerill. Depositing organization: University of Birmingham. Publication: Development of receptor and oncogene-responsive luciferase reporter vectors that are activated via kinase signaling to AP-1. Coleman DJL, Ames L, Aain H, Gamble J, Koscielniak K, Zhang Z, Lau C, Joyce A, Cockerill PN. Exp Hematol. 2026 Sep;161:105491. doi: 10.1016/j.exphem.2026.105491. Epub 2026 Aug 13. PubMed 42595074.
Backbone
  Vector backbone: LeGO-iG
  Backbone manufacturer: Boris Fehse (Addgene #27358)
  Vector type: Mammalian Expression, Lentiviral, Luciferase
Growth in bacteria
  Bacterial resistance: Ampicillin, 100 μg/mL
  Growth temperature: 37°C
  Growth strain: NEB Stable
  Copy number: High Copy
Gene/Insert
  Gene/Insert name: Luciferase, GFP (alt name: human IL-3 gene chromatin priming element, SV40 PolyA sites, 6x AP-1 sites, human DUSP5 promoter, pGL3 LUC+, IRES-EGFP)
  Species: H. sapiens (human); Firefly
  Promoter: Human DUSP5 promoter
  Cloning method: Restriction Enzyme; 5′ cloning site unknown (unknown if destroyed); 3′ cloning site unknown (unknown if destroyed)
  Sequencing primers: 5′ n/a
Terms and licenses: Academic/Nonprofit Terms; Industry Terms: Not Available to Industry
Depositor comments: This is an inducible lentiviral luciferase expression vector that has 6 RAS/MAPK-inducible AP-1 sites driving transcription from the human DUSP5 promoter, which is highly active in most acute myeloid leukaemia samples but not in normal myeloid stem cells (Assi et al, 2019). This is a CG island promoter containing Sp1, SRF, ETS and NF-kB sites, and is likely to be activated by signalling downstream of FLT3-ITD mutations (Assi et al, 2019). This vector also contains a myeloid cell chromatin priming element from the human IL3 gene that can potentially diminish chromatin silencing effects by maintaining open chromatin. LEGO-pDHS-AP1x6-DUSP5 was constructed from LEGO-pDHS-AP1x6-GM55 by replacing the minimal human CSF2 promoter with the full-length human DUSP5 promoter. The pDHS was added by inserting into the XbaI site a 274 bp PCR-generated fragment of a DNA segment located 10 kb upstream of the human IL3 gene that maintains open chromatin in myeloid cells. LEGO-AP1x6-GM55 was previously constructed from LeGO-iG (Weber et al, 2008) (Addgene #27358) by replacing a NotI/XbaI fragment containing the U6 and SFFV promoters with a fragment from the plasmid pAP1-3 (Addgene #71258) that has 3 copies of the MMP3 gene AP-1 site in front of human CSF2 -55 to +28 minimal promoter driving expression of the Luc+ firefly luciferase gene originating from the plasmid pGL3 (Promega), and then duplicating the array of 3 AP-1 sites. The luciferase gene is linked to an IRES that in principle supports co-expression of luciferase and EGFP. The insert has 2 copies of the SV40 transcription termination/polyadenylation signal upstream of the multiple cloning site, which blocks background read-through transcription originating in the vector backbone, which itself can be substantial (Bert et al, 2000). The inserted luciferase gene and SV40 polyA site sequences originate from the plasmid pXPG (Bert et al, 2000) (Addgene #71248). The priming element (pDHS) encompasses RUNX1 and ETS1 binding sites and resembles sites that prime genes for rapid activation in T cells (Bevington et al, 2016). References: Assi et al. Nat Genet. 2019; 51:151-162. PMID 30420649. Bert et al. Plasmid. 2000 Sep;44(2):173-82. PMID 10964627. Weber et al. Mol Ther. 2008 Apr. 16(4):698-706. PMID 18362927. Bevington et al. Bioessays 2016 Dec 27. doi: 10.1002/bies.201600184. PMID 28026028.
How to cite: LEGO-pDHS-AP1x6-DUSP5 was a gift from Peter Cockerill (Addgene plasmid # 217418 ; http://n2t.net/addgene:217418 ; RRID:Addgene_217418)
