[The description below was written by a language model from this plasmid's Addgene catalogue record and pLannotate feature annotations shown in this document.]
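Description:
LEGO-pDHS-AP1x6-DUSP5 is an HIV-1-based lentiviral luciferase reporter built on the LeGO-iG backbone and intended for mammalian cells. It is propagated in bacteria as a high-copy plasmid through a ColE1/pUC-type origin, with ampicillin selection from the β-lactamase gene. The annotated 10.6 kb sequence shows a typical lentiviral transfer vector layout. A CMV enhancer/promoter is fused to a truncated 5' LTR to drive genomic RNA production in packaging cells. This is followed by the Ψ packaging signal with a gag fragment, the RRE for Rev-dependent export, the cPPT/CTS, a WPRE and a truncated 3' LTR. A single loxP site lies downstream of the reporter cassette.

According to the depositor, the U6 and SFFV promoters of LeGO-iG were replaced by a signal-responsive reporter unit. Two tandem SV40 polyadenylation signals sit upstream of the regulatory region to block read-through transcription from the vector backbone. Next come a 274 bp chromatin priming element (pDHS) taken from 10 kb upstream of the human IL3 gene, six copies of the MMP3 AP-1 site, and the full-length human DUSP5 promoter. The pDHS carries RUNX1 and ETS1 sites and is meant to keep chromatin open in myeloid cells and limit silencing. These three elements are not individually annotated in the feature table but fit the unannotated interval before the luciferase gene. The promoter drives firefly luc+, which is linked through an EMCV IRES to EGFP, so transduced and activated cells can in principle be tracked by fluorescence as well as luminescence.

The DUSP5 promoter is described as a CG island promoter with Sp1, SRF, ETS and NF-κB sites that is highly active in most acute myeloid leukaemia samples. The vector is used to report RAS/MAPK kinase signalling to AP-1, for example downstream of receptors or oncogenes such as FLT3-ITD.
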