Features (pLannotate 1.2.2; 26 found; start..end, strand, type, name):
     31..83      -  misc_feature   bom (fragment): basis of mobility region from pBR322
    238..617     +  enhancer       CMV enhancer: human cytomegalovirus immediate early enhancer
    618..817     +  promoter       CMV promoter: human cytomegalovirus (CMV) immediate early promoter
    835..1015    +  LTR            5' LTR (truncated): truncated 5' long terminal repeat (LTR) from HIV-1
   1062..1187    +  misc_feature   HIV-1 Ψ: packaging signal of human immunodeficiency virus type 1
   1171..1509    +  CDS            HIV-1 gag (fragment): gag protein from human immunodeficiency virus 1; gag
   1684..1917    +  misc_feature   RRE: The Rev response element (RRE) of HIV-1 allows for Rev-dependent mRNA export from the nucleus to the cytoplasm.
   2294..2394    +  CDS            Rev (fragment): human immunodeficiency virus 1 (HIV-1) Rev protein; rev; enhances nuclear export of unspliced and incompletely spliced viral mRNAs
   2444..2561    +  misc_feature   cPPT/CTS: central polypurine tract and central termination sequence of HIV-1
   3111..3150    -  CDS            rop (fragment): Rop protein, which maintains plasmids at low copy number; rop
   3152..3228    +  CDS            large T antigen (fragment): large T antigen from SV40 (simian virus 40)
   3248..3382    +  polyA_signal   SV40 poly(A) signal: SV40 polyadenylation signal
   3380..3456    +  CDS            large T antigen (fragment): large T antigen from SV40 (simian virus 40)
   3476..3610    +  polyA_signal   SV40 poly(A) signal: SV40 polyadenylation signal
   4353..6005    +  CDS            luciferase: firefly luciferase; luc+; enhanced luc+ version of the luciferase gene
   6154..6616    +  misc_feature   IRES: internal ribosome entry site (IRES) of the encephalomyocarditis virus (EMCV)
   6630..7349    +  CDS            EGFP: the original enhanced GFP (Yang et al., 1996) mammalian codon-optimized
   7396..7429    +  protein_bind   loxP: Cre-mediated recombination occurs in the 8-bp core sequence (GCATACAT). Cre recombinase
   7462..7485    +  misc_feature   MCS (fragment): pBluescript multiple cloning site
   7485..8073    +  misc_feature   WPRE: woodchuck hepatitis virus posttranscriptional regulatory element
   8074..8093    +  misc_feature   MCS (fragment): pBluescript multiple cloning site
   8095..8595    +  CDS            nef (fragment): NEF_HV1LA - Experimental evidence at protein level: Swiss-Prot protein existence level 1. Extracellular Nef protein targets CD4(+) T-lymphocytes for apoptosis by interacting with CXCR4 surface receptors. From Human immunodeficiency virus type 1 group M subtype B (isolate Lai) (HIV-1).
   8602..8782    +  LTR            5' LTR (truncated): truncated 5' long terminal repeat (LTR) from HIV-1
   8844..9432    -  rep_origin     ori: high-copy-number ColE1/pMB1/pBR322/pUC origin of replication
   9603..10463   -  CDS            AmpR: β-lactamase; bla; confers resistance to ampicillin, carbenicillin, and related antibiotics
  10464..10568   -  promoter       AmpR promoter: bla
>Addgene plasmid #217418 | LEGO-pDHS-AP1x6-DUSP5 | addgene full sequence | sequence record 434921 | Addgene NGS Result
GTCGACGGATCGGGAGATCTCCCGATCCCCTATGGTGCACTCTCAGTACAATCTGCTCTGATGCCGCATA
GTTAAGCCAGTATCTGCTCCCTGCTTGTGTGTTGGAGGTCGCTGAGTAGTGCGCGAGCAAAATTTAAGCT
ACAACAAGGCAAGGCTTGACCGACAATTGCATGAAGAATCTGCTTAGGGTTAGGCGTTTTGCGCTGCTTC
GCGATGTACGGGCCAGATATACGCGTTGACATTGATTATTGACTAGTTATTAATAGTAATCAATTACGGG
GTCATTAGTTCATAGCCCATATATGGAGTTCCGCGTTACATAACTTACGGTAAATGGCCCGCCTGGCTGA
CCGCCCAACGACCCCCGCCCATTGACGTCAATAATGACGTATGTTCCCATAGTAACGCCAATAGGGACTT
TCCATTGACGTCAATGGGTGGAGTATTTACGGTAAACTGCCCACTTGGCAGTACATCAAGTGTATCATAT
GCCAAGTACGCCCCCTATTGACGTCAATGACGGTAAATGGCCCGCCTGGCATTATGCCCAGTACATGACC
TTATGGGACTTTCCTACTTGGCAGTACATCTACGTATTAGTCATCGCTATTACCATGGTGATGCGGTTTT
GGCAGTACATCAATGGGCGTGGATAGCGGTTTGACTCACGGGGATTTCCAAGTCTCCACCCCATTGACGT
CAATGGGAGTTTGTTTTGGCACCAAAATCAACGGGACTTTCCAAAATGTCGTAACAACTCCGCCCCATTG
ACGCAAATGGGCGGTAGGCGTGTACGGTGGGAGGTCTATATAAGCAGCGCGTTTTGCCTGTACTGGGTCT
CTCTGGTTAGACCAGATCTGAGCCTGGGAGCTCTCTGGCTAACTAGGGAACCCACTGCTTAAGCCTCAAT
AAAGCTTGCCTTGAGTGCTTCAAGTAGTGTGTGCCCGTCTGTTGTGTGACTCTGGTAACTAGAGATCCCT
CAGACCCTTTTAGTCAGTGTGGAAAATCTCTAGCAGTGGCGCCCGAACAGGGACTTGAAAGCGAAAGGGA
AACCAGAGGAGCTCTCTCGACGCAGGACTCGGCTTGCTGAAGCGCGCACGGCAAGAGGCGAGGGGCGGCG
ACTGGTGAGTACGCCAAAAATTTTGACTAGCGGAGGCTAGAAGGAGAGAGATGGGTGCGAGAGCGTCAGT
ATTAAGCGGGGGAGAATTAGATCGCGATGGGAAAAAATTCGGTTAAGGCCAGGGGGAAAGAAAAAATATA
AATTAAAACATATAGTATGGGCAAGCAGGGAGCTAGAACGATTCGCAGTTAATCCTGGCCTGTTAGAAAC
ATCAGAAGGCTGTAGACAAATACTGGGACAGCTACAACCATCCCTTCAGACAGGATCAGAAGAACTTAGA
TCATTATATAATACAGTAGCAACCCTCTATTGTGTGCATCAAAGGATAGAGATAAAAGACACCAAGGAAG
CTTTAGACAAGATAGAGGAAGAGCAAAACAAAAGTAAGACCACCGCACAGCAAGCGGCCGGCCGCTGATC
TTCAGACCTGGAGGAGGAGATATGAGGGACAATTGGAGAAGTGAATTATATAAATATAAAGTAGTAAAAA
TTGAACCATTAGGAGTAGCACCCACCAAGGCAAAGAGAAGAGTGGTGCAGAGAGAAAAAAGAGCAGTGGG
AATAGGAGCTTTGTTCCTTGGGTTCTTGGGAGCAGCAGGAAGCACTATGGGCGCAGCGTCAATGACGCTG
ACGGTACAGGCCAGACAATTATTGTCTGGTATAGTGCAGCAGCAGAACAATTTGCTGAGGGCTATTGAGG
CGCAACAGCATCTGTTGCAACTCACAGTCTGGGGCATCAAGCAGCTCCAGGCAAGAATCCTGGCTGTGGA
AAGATACCTAAAGGATCAACAGCTCCTGGGGATTTGGGGTTGCTCTGGAAAACTCATTTGCACCACTGCT
GTGCCTTGGAATGCTAGTTGGAGTAATAAATCTCTGGAACAGATTTGGAATCACACGACCTGGATGGAGT
GGGACAGAGAAATTAACAATTACACAAGCTTAATACACTCCTTAATTGAAGAATCGCAAAACCAGCAAGA
AAAGAATGAACAAGAATTATTGGAATTAGATAAATGGGCAAGTTTGTGGAATTGGTTTAACATAACAAAT
TGGCTGTGGTATATAAAATTATTCATAATGATAGTAGGAGGCTTGGTAGGTTTAAGAATAGTTTTTGCTG
TACTTTCTATAGTGAATAGAGTTAGGCAGGGATATTCACCATTATCGTTTCAGACCCACCTCCCAACCCC
GAGGGGACCCGACAGGCCCGAAGGAATAGAAGAAGAAGGTGGAGAGAGAGACAGAGACAGATCCATTCGA
TTAGTGAACGGATCGGCACTGCGTGCGCCAATTCTGCAGACAAATGGCAGTATTCATCCACAATTTTAAA
AGAAAAGGGGGGATTGGGGGGTACAGTGCAGGGGAAAGAATAGTAGACATAATAGCAACAGACATACAAA
CTAAAGAATTACAAAAACAAATTACAAAAATTCAAAATTTTCGGGTTTATTACAGGGACAGCAGAGATCC
AGTTTGGTTAGTACCGGGCCCGCTCTAGAGGTGCAGTGAAACCCGTCCTGTGTGGTCCAGGCCTGTGTCA
TGGAACACTGTCCTCCAGACTTCTGGGTCACTCTCCCCTTAATGCCCAATTACATACAACCCGAGCCCCA
GCCTGCTGGGACCACACAGCACTCCCGTGATCTGGGGCCCTGTGGCTTCCTCTTTCTCTGACCACTACTC
AGGGCTCTTGGCACTTATGCTCCAGGCTGCTTGTCACACTTCCCTTGCTGCTGTAACTCGGAGCTACCCA
CTGTATGGACTGGAAACCAAGCAGTAGGGGGTGGGCATCACCCCTGCGCCCACAATTCCTGAGCCAGGTA
TCCAGGCCTGAGATAGGGGGCCCTACCTGGGGATTTGAGAAAGTAGATCTAGACCGGGTCATGGCTGCGC
CCCGACACCCGCCAACACCCGCTGACGCGCCCTGACGGGCTTGTCTGCTCCCGGCATCCGCTTACAGACA
AGCTGTGACCGTCTCCGGGAGCTGCATGTGTCAGAGGTTTTCACCGTCATCACCGAAACGCGCGAGGCAG
GATCAGCCATATCACATTTGTAGAGGTTTTACTTGCTTTAAAAAACCTCCCACACCTCCCCCTGAACCTG
AAACATAAAATGAATGCAATTGTTGTTAACTTGTTTATTGCAGCTTATAATGGTTACAAATAAAGCAATA
GCATCACAAATTTCACAAATAAAGCATTTTTTTCACTGCATTCTAGTTGTGGTTTGTCCAAACTCATCAA
TGTATCTTATCATGTCTGGATCAGCCATATCACATTTGTAGAGGTTTTACTTGCTTTAAAAAACCTCCCA
CACCTCCCCCTGAACCTGAAACATAAAATGAATGCAATTGTTGTTAACTTGTTTATTGCAGCTTATAATG
GTTACAAATAAAGCAATAGCATCACAAATTTCACAAATAAAGCATTTTTTTCACTGCATTCTAGTTGTGG
TTTGTCCAAACTCATCAATGTATCTTATCATGTCTGGATCCAAGCTCAGATCTCGAGATCTGCAAGGATG
AGTCAAGCTGCGGGTGATCCAGATCTGCAAGGATGAGTCAAGCTGCGGGTGATCCAGATCTGCAAGGATG
AGTCAAGCTGCGGGTGATCCAGATCTGGGCCCGGATCCTGCAGGGGGTCGAGATCTGCAAGGATGAGTCA
AGCTGCGGGTGATCCAGATCTGCAAGGATGAGTCAAGCTGCGGGTGATCCAGATCTGCAAGGATGAGTCA
AGCTGCGGGTGATCCAGATCTGGGCCCGGATCCTGCAGGGGGTCGACAAGCTTCGCGAGGTCACCGCGGC
CCCGGAGCGCCTGGGACACTCGACCGGCAGCCGCGGGTGATGCGCGAGTGAGTCCCTCAGCGAAGCGCGG
AAGAGAGAACGAAGAGGCGCCTTCCACTTCCTCTCGCTCTAACGCCGGCACCCGCCCCGCGCGTCCCTCG
CCCCCGCTGCCCCGCCCCCTGCAGGGCGTGGCCACGGCCCGAGGGGCGGGGAAACACCCATATTTGGCCT
TATATGGGCAGCCGCGTCACGGACGGCACTCATTCACATAAAACGCTGCGCGGCCGGCGGAATCCCCGGC
TTCTAGGGCGGCGAGCGGCCGGGCTGGCTATCGAGCGAGCGGGGCGGGAACGCGGAGTTGCGCCGCCGCT
CGGGCGCCGGGCTCCGTCGCGGCCGCAGCCCCGCGGGTCGCCCTCCCGTGCCTCGCCCGCGGACACCCTG
GCCGTGGACACCATGGAAGACGCCAAAAACATAAAGAAAGGCCCGGCGCCATTCTATCCGCTGGAAGATG
GAACCGCTGGAGAGCAACTGCATAAGGCTATGAAGAGATACGCCCTGGTTCCTGGAACAATTGCTTTTAC
AGATGCACATATCGAGGTGGACATCACTTACGCTGAGTACTTCGAAATGTCCGTTCGGTTGGCAGAAGCT
ATGAAACGATATGGGCTGAATACAAATCACAGAATCGTCGTATGCAGTGAAAACTCTCTTCAATTCTTTA
TGCCGGTGTTGGGCGCGTTATTTATCGGAGTTGCAGTTGCGCCCGCGAACGACATTTATAATGAACGTGA
ATTGCTCAACAGTATGGGCATTTCGCAGCCTACCGTGGTGTTCGTTTCCAAAAAGGGGTTGCAAAAAATT
TTGAACGTGCAAAAAAAGCTCCCAATCATCCAAAAAATTATTATCATGGATTCTAAAACGGATTACCAGG
GATTTCAGTCGATGTACACGTTCGTCACATCTCATCTACCTCCCGGTTTTAATGAATACGATTTTGTGCC
AGAGTCCTTCGATAGGGACAAGACAATTGCACTGATCATGAACTCCTCTGGATCTACTGGTCTGCCTAAA
GGTGTCGCTCTGCCTCATAGAACTGCCTGCGTGAGATTCTCGCATGCCAGAGATCCTATTTTTGGCAATC
AAATCATTCCGGATACTGCGATTTTAAGTGTTGTTCCATTCCATCACGGTTTTGGAATGTTTACTACACT
CGGATATTTGATATGTGGATTTCGAGTCGTCTTAATGTATAGATTTGAAGAAGAGCTGTTTCTGAGGAGC
CTTCAGGATTACAAGATTCAAAGTGCGCTGCTGGTGCCAACCCTATTCTCCTTCTTCGCCAAAAGCACTC
TGATTGACAAATACGATTTATCTAATTTACACGAAATTGCTTCTGGTGGCGCTCCCCTCTCTAAGGAAGT
CGGGGAAGCGGTTGCCAAGAGGTTCCATCTGCCAGGTATCAGGCAAGGATATGGGCTCACTGAGACTACA
TCAGCTATTCTGATTACACCCGAGGGGGATGATAAACCGGGCGCGGTCGGTAAAGTTGTTCCATTTTTTG
AAGCGAAGGTTGTGGATCTGGATACCGGGAAAACGCTGGGCGTTAATCAAAGAGGCGAACTGTGTGTGAG
AGGTCCTATGATTATGTCCGGTTATGTAAACAATCCGGAAGCGACCAACGCCTTGATTGACAAGGATGGA
TGGCTACATTCTGGAGACATAGCTTACTGGGACGAAGACGAACACTTCTTCATCGTTGACCGCCTGAAGT
CTCTGATTAAGTACAAAGGCTATCAGGTGGCTCCCGCTGAATTGGAATCCATCTTGCTCCAACACCCCAA
CATCTTCGACGCAGGTGTCGCAGGTCTTCCCGACGATGACGCCGGTGAACTTCCCGCCGCCGTTGTTGTT
TTGGAGCACGGAAAGACGATGACGGAAAAAGAGATCGTGGATTACGTCGCCAGTCAAGTAACAACCGCGA
AAAAGTTGCGCGGAGGAGTTGTGTTTGTGGACGAAGTACCGAAAGGTCTTACCGGAAAACTCGACGCAAG
AAAAATCAGAGAGATCCTCATAAAGGCCAAGAAGGGCGGAAAGATCGCCGTGTAATTCTAGGGCGGCCGC
TACGTAAATTCCGCCCCCCCCCCCCCTCTCCCTCCCCCCCCCCTAACGTTACTGGCCGAAGCCGCTTGGA
ATAAGGCCGGTGTGCGTTTGTCTATATGTTATTTTCCACCATATTGCCGTCTTTTGGCAATGTGAGGGCC
CGGAAACCTGGCCCTGTCTTCTTGACGAGCATTCCTAGGGGTCTTTCCCCTCTCGCCAAAGGAATGCAAG
GTCTGTTGAATGTCGTGAAGGAAGCAGTTCCTCTGGAAGCTTCTTGAAGACAAACAACGTCTGTAGCGAC
CCTTTGCAGGCAGCGGAACCCCCCACCTGGCGACAGGTGCCTCTGCGGCCAAAAGCCACGTGTATAAGAT
ACACCTGCAAAGGCGGCACAACCCCAGTGCCACGTTGTGAGTTGGATAGTTGTGGAAAGAGTCAAATGGC
TCTCCTCAAGCGTATTCAACAAGGGGCTGAAGGATGCCCAGAAGGTACCCCATTGTATGGGATCTGATCT
GGGGCCTCGGTGCACATGCTTTACATGTGTTTAGTCGAGGTTAAAAAAACGTCTAGGCCCCCCGAACCAC
GGGGACGTGGTTTTCCTTTGAAAAACACGATGATAATATGGCCACAACCATGGTGAGCAAGGGCGAGGAG
CTGTTCACCGGGGTGGTGCCCATCCTGGTCGAGCTGGACGGCGACGTAAACGGCCACAAGTTCAGCGTGT
CCGGCGAGGGCGAGGGCGATGCCACCTACGGCAAGCTGACCCTGAAGTTCATCTGCACCACCGGCAAGCT
GCCCGTGCCCTGGCCCACCCTCGTGACCACCCTGACCTACGGCGTGCAGTGCTTCAGCCGCTACCCCGAC
CACATGAAGCAGCACGACTTCTTCAAGTCCGCCATGCCCGAAGGCTACGTCCAGGAGCGCACCATCTTCT
TCAAGGACGACGGCAACTACAAGACCCGCGCCGAGGTGAAGTTCGAGGGCGACACCCTGGTGAACCGCAT
CGAGCTGAAGGGCATCGACTTCAAGGAGGACGGCAACATCCTGGGGCACAAGCTGGAGTACAACTACAAC
AGCCACAACGTCTATATCATGGCCGACAAGCAGAAGAACGGCATCAAGGTGAACTTCAAGATCCGCCACA
ACATCGAGGACGGCAGCGTGCAGCTCGCCGACCACTACCAGCAGAACACCCCCATCGGCGACGGCCCCGT
GCTGCTGCCCGACAACCACTACCTGAGCACCCAGTCCGCCCTGAGCAAAGACCCCAACGAGAAGCGCGAT
CACATGGTCCTGCTGGAGTTCGTGACCGCCGCCGGGATCACTCTCGGCATGGACGAGCTGTACAAGTAAA
GCGGCCGGCCGCCAGCACAGTGGTCGAAATTCGTCGAGGGACCTAATAACTTCGTATAGCATACATTATA
CGAAGTTATACATGTTTAAGGGTTCCGGTTCCACTAGGTACAATTCGATATCAAGCTTATCGATAATCAA
CCTCTGGATTACAAAATTTGTGAAAGATTGACTGGTATTCTTAACTATGTTGCTCCTTTTACGCTATGTG
GATACGCTGCTTTAATGCCTTTGTATCATGCTATTGCTTCCCGTATGGCTTTCATTTTCTCCTCCTTGTA
TAAATCCTGGTTGCTGTCTCTTTATGAGGAGTTGTGGCCCGTTGTCAGGCAACGTGGCGTGGTGTGCACT
GTGTTTGCTGACGCAACCCCCACTGGTTGGGGCATTGCCACCACCTGTCAGCTCCTTTCCGGGACTTTCG
CTTTCCCCCTCCCTATTGCCACGGCGGAACTCATCGCCGCCTGCCTTGCCCGCTGCTGGACAGGGGCTCG
GCTGTTGGGCACTGACAATTCCGTGGTGTTGTCGGGGAAATCATCGTCCTTTCCTTGGCTGCTCGCCTGT
GTTGCCACCTGGATTCTGCGCGGGACGTCCTTCTGCTACGTCCCTTCGGCCCTCAATCCAGCGGACCTTC
CTTCCCGCGGCCTGCTGCCGGCTCTGCGGCCTCTTCCGCGTCTTCGCCTTCGCCCTCAGACGAGTCGGAT
CTCCCTTTGGGCCGCCTCCCCGCATCGATACCGTCGACCTCGATCGAGACCTAGAAAAACATGGAGCAAT
CACAAGTAGCAATACAGCAGCTACCAATGCTGATTGTGCCTGGCTAGAAGCACAAGAGGAGGAGGAGGTG
GGTTTTCCAGTCACACCTCAGGTACCTTTAAGACCAATGACTTACAAGGCAGCTGTAGATCTTAGCCACT
TTTTAAAAGAAAAGGGGGGACTGGAAGGGCTAATTCACTCCCAACGAAGACAAGATATCCTTGATCTGTG
GATCTACCACACACAAGGCTACTTCCCTGATTGGCAGAACTACACACCAGGGCCAGGGATCAGATATCCA
CTGACCTTTGGATGGTGCTACAAGCTAGTACCAGTTGAGCAAGAGAAGGTAGAAGAAGCCAATGAAGGAG
AGAACACCCGCTTGTTACACCCTGTGAGCCTGCATGGGATGGATGACCCGGAGAGAGAAGTATTAGAGTG
GAGGTTTGACAGCCGCCTAGCATTTCATCACATGGCCCGAGAGCTGCATCCGGACTGTACTGGGTCTCTC
TGGTTAGACCAGATCTGAGCCTGGGAGCTCTCTGGCTAACTAGGGAACCCACTGCTTAAGCCTCAATAAA
GCTTGCCTTGAGTGCTTCAAGTAGTGTGTGCCCGTCTGTTGTGTGACTCTGGTAACTAGAGATCCCTCAG
ACCCTTTTAGTCAGTGTGGAAAATCTCTAGCAGCATGTGAGCAAAAGGCCAGCAAAAGGCCAGGAACCGT
AAAAAGGCCGCGTTGCTGGCGTTTTTCCATAGGCTCCGCCCCCCTGACGAGCATCACAAAAATCGACGCT
CAAGTCAGAGGTGGCGAAACCCGACAGGACTATAAAGATACCAGGCGTTTCCCCCTGGAAGCTCCCTCGT
GCGCTCTCCTGTTCCGACCCTGCCGCTTACCGGATACCTGTCCGCCTTTCTCCCTTCGGGAAGCGTGGCG
CTTTCTCATAGCTCACGCTGTAGGTATCTCAGTTCGGTGTAGGTCGTTCGCTCCAAGCTGGGCTGTGTGC
ACGAACCCCCCGTTCAGCCCGACCGCTGCGCCTTATCCGGTAACTATCGTCTTGAGTCCAACCCGGTAAG
ACACGACTTATCGCCACTGGCAGCAGCCACTGGTAACAGGATTAGCAGAGCGAGGTATGTAGGCGGTGCT
ACAGAGTTCTTGAAGTGGTGGCCTAACTACGGCTACACTAGAAGAACAGTATTTGGTATCTGCGCTCTGC
TGAAGCCAGTTACCTTCGGAAAAAGAGTTGGTAGCTCTTGATCCGGCAAACAAACCACCGCTGGTAGCGG
TGGTTTTTTTGTTTGCAAGCAGCAGATTACGCGCAGAAAAAAAGGATCTCAAGAAGATCCTTTGATCTTT
TCTACGGGGTCTGACGCTCAGTGGAACGAAAACTCACGTTAAGGGATTTTGGTCATGAGATTATCAAAAA
GGATCTTCACCTAGATCCTTTTAAATTAAAAATGAAGTTTTAAATCAATCTAAAGTATATATGAGTAAAC
TTGGTCTGACAGTTACCAATGCTTAATCAGTGAGGCACCTATCTCAGCGATCTGTCTATTTCGTTCATCC
ATAGTTGCCTGACTCCCCGTCGTGTAGATAACTACGATACGGGAGGGCTTACCATCTGGCCCCAGTGCTG
CAATGATACCGCGAGACCCACGCTCACCGGCTCCAGATTTATCAGCAATAAACCAGCCAGCCGGAAGGGC
CGAGCGCAGAAGTGGTCCTGCAACTTTATCCGCCTCCATCCAGTCTATTAATTGTTGCCGGGAAGCTAGA
GTAAGTAGTTCGCCAGTTAATAGTTTGCGCAACGTTGTTGCCATTGCTACAGGCATCGTGGTGTCACGCT
CGTCGTTTGGTATGGCTTCATTCAGCTCCGGTTCCCAACGATCAAGGCGAGTTACATGATCCCCCATGTT
GTGCAAAAAAGCGGTTAGCTCCTTCGGTCCTCCGATCGTTGTCAGAAGTAAGTTGGCCGCAGTGTTATCA
CTCATGGTTATGGCAGCACTGCATAATTCTCTTACTGTCATGCCATCCGTAAGATGCTTTTCTGTGACTG
GTGAGTACTCAACCAAGTCATTCTGAGAATAGTGTATGCGGCGACCGAGTTGCTCTTGCCCGGCGTCAAT
ACGGGATAATACCGCGCCACATAGCAGAACTTTAAAAGTGCTCATCATTGGAAAACGTTCTTCGGGGCGA
AAACTCTCAAGGATCTTACCGCTGTTGAGATCCAGTTCGATGTAACCCACTCGTGCACCCAACTGATCTT
CAGCATCTTTTACTTTCACCAGCGTTTCTGGGTGAGCAAAAACAGGAAGGCAAAATGCCGCAAAAAAGGG
AATAAGGGCGACACGGAAATGTTGAATACTCATACTCTTCCTTTTTCAATATTATTGAAGCATTTATCAG
GGTTATTGTCTCATGAGCGGATACATATTTGAATGTATTTAGAAAAATAAACAAATAGGGGTTCCGCGCA
CATTTCCCCGAAAAGTGCCACCTGAC
